Addgene plasmid #132768: pUCIDT-Flower1
Purpose: Encodes an iconic representation of a flower
Depositing lab: Mark Bathe. Depositing organization: Massachusetts Institute of Technology. Publication: Random access DNA memory using Boolean search in an archival file storage system. Banal JL, Shepherd TR, Berleant J, Huang H, Reyes M, Ackerman CM, Blainey PC, Bathe M. Nat Mater. 2021 Sep;20(9):1272-1280. doi: 10.1038/s41563-021-01021-3. Epub 2021 Jun 10. PubMed 34112975.
Backbone
  Vector backbone: pUCIDT-Amp
  Backbone manufacturer: IDT
  Backbone size w/o insert (bp): 2761
  Total vector size (bp): 3064
  Vector type: Unspecified
Growth in bacteria
  Bacterial resistance: Ampicillin, 100 μg/mL
  Growth temperature: 37°C
  Growth strain: DH5alpha
  Copy number: High Copy
Gene/Insert
  Gene/Insert name: Flower1
  Species: Synthetic
  Insert size (bp): 303
  Cloning method: Unknown
  Sequencing primers: 5′ gaattcgtcgtcgtcccctcaaact; 3′ ctgcagattgatgccaccttttcagc
Terms and licenses: Academic/Nonprofit Terms; Industry Terms: Not Available to Industry
How to cite: pUCIDT-Flower1 was a gift from Mark Bathe (Addgene plasmid # 132768 ; http://n2t.net/addgene:132768 ; RRID:Addgene_132768)
