[The description below was written by a language model from this plasmid's Addgene catalogue record and pLannotate feature annotations shown in this document.]
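Description:
pUCIDT-Flower1 is a small (about 3.1 kb) high-copy bacterial cloning plasmid built on the commercial pUCIDT-Amp gene-synthesis backbone. It is propagated in E. coli through the pUC-type ColE1/pMB1 origin of replication and selected with ampicillin via the β-lactamase gene (AmpR) driven by its native bla promoter. The annotated features are otherwise typical pUC remnants: a lac promoter with its operator and CAP binding site, a fragment of the lacZα coding region, and short, non-functional fragments of lacI, rop and the pBR322 bom region. No eukaryotic promoter, reporter, tag or expression cassette is annotated, and the vector type is recorded as unspecified, so the plasmid serves simply as a storage and amplification vehicle for its insert.

The payload is Flower1, a 303 bp fully synthetic sequence that does not encode a protein but instead stores digital information: an iconic image of a flower written in DNA. The insert itself is not called out in the automated feature table, although the unannotated gap between the lacZα fragment and the lac operator is a plausible location for it, which would be consistent with cloning into the interrupted lacZα region. The record does not state the cloning method or the encoding scheme. The plasmid is associated with work on DNA-based data storage, specifically an archival file system offering random access to DNA memory through Boolean search. In that context it most likely provides a renewable template from which the image "file" can be amplified, retrieved and sequenced to recover the encoded picture.
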