Features (pLannotate 1.2.2; 10 found; start..end, strand, type, name):
    137..236     +  misc_feature   bom (fragment): basis of mobility region from pBR322
    242..396     -  CDS            lacZα (fragment): LacZα fragment of β-galactosidase; lacZ fragment
    867..883     -  protein_bind   lac operator: The lac repressor binds to the lac operator to inhibit transcription in E. coli. This inhibition can be relieved by adding lactose or isopropyl-β-D-thiogalactopyranoside (IPTG). lac repressor encoded by lacI
    891..921     -  promoter       lac promoter: promoter for the E. coli lac operon
    936..957     -  protein_bind   CAP binding site: CAP binding activates transcription in the presence of cAMP. E. coli catabolite activator protein
    970..1062    -  CDS            lacI (fragment): lac repressor; lacI; The lac repressor binds to the lac operator to inhibit transcription in E. coli. This inhibition can be relieved by adding lactose or isopropyl-β-D-thiogalactopyranoside (IPTG).
   1245..1833    -  rep_origin     ori: high-copy-number ColE1/pMB1/pBR322/pUC origin of replication
   2004..2864    -  CDS            AmpR: β-lactamase; bla; confers resistance to ampicillin, carbenicillin, and related antibiotics
   2865..2969    -  promoter       AmpR promoter: bla
   3064..35      +  CDS            rop (fragment) (across the origin): Rop protein, which maintains plasmids at low copy number; rop
>Addgene plasmid #132768 | pUCIDT-Flower1 | addgene full sequence | sequence record 260707 | Addgene NGS Result
TCGCGCGTTTCGGTGATGACGGTGAAAACCTCTGACACATGCAGCTCCCGGAGACGGTCACAGCTTGTCT
GTAAGCGGATGCCGGGAGCAGACAAGCCCGTCAGGGCGCGTCAGCGGGTGTTGGCGGGTGTCGGGGCTGG
CTTAACTATGCGGCATCAGAGCAGATTGTACTGAGAGTGCACCAAATGCGGTGTGAAATACCGCACAGAT
GCGTAAGGAGAAAATACCGCATCAGGCGCCATTCGCCATTCAGGCTGCGCAACTGTTGGGAAGGGCGATC
GGTGCGGGCCTCATCGCTATTACGCCAGCTGGCGAAAGGGGGATGTGCTGCAAGGCGATTAAGTTGGGTA
ACGCCAGGGTTTTCCCAGTCACGACGTTGTAAAACGACGGCCAGTGCAACGCGATGACGATGGATAGCGA
TTCATCGATGAGCTGACCCGATCGCCGCCGCCGGAGGGTTGCGTTTGAGACGGGCGACAGATGAATTCGT
CGTCGTCCCCTCAAACTATCATATCTCATCTCTATCAGACGACACGCTGAGACGACATATGTAGCGGCTG
TGGTTTATCACAGCCTATCATTCAACCTATTATGGGTCAGTCGTCATATGAGCGAACTGTTGATGCGCTC
CCAGGCGCTCAAATAACAGCCCAGACAGTGCCCGTTCTCAGATCAGCTCCAGTTTAAACTGTGAGCGGGA
GATAATAGCAGGCCAGGTACAGAGGAGCTGTTGACTAATGACTAATCGATCGACTGAGAGCATGTCGAGC
TGAAAAGGTGGCATCAATCTGCAGATCAGTTCTGGACCAGCGAGCTGTGCTGCGACTCGTGGCGTAATCA
TGGTCATAGCTGTTTCCTGTGTGAAATTGTTATCCGCTCACAATTCCACACAACATACGAGCCGGAAGCA
TAAAGTGTAAAGCCTGGGGTGCCTAATGAGTGAGCTAACTCACATTAATTGCGTTGCGCTCACTGCCCGC
TTTCCAGTCGGGAAACCTGTCGTGCCAGCTGCATTAATGAATCGGCCAACGCGCGGGGAGAGGCGGTTTG
CGTATTGGGCGCTCTTCCGCTTCCTCGCTCACTGACTCGCTGCGCTCGGTCGTTCGGCTGCGGCGAGCGG
TATCAGCTCACTCAAAGGCGGTAATACGGTTATCCACAGAATCAGGGGATAACGCAGGAAAGAACATGTG
AGCAAAAGGCCAGCAAAAGGCCAGGAACCGTAAAAAGGCCGCGTTGCTGGCGTTTTTCCATAGGCTCCGC
CCCCCTGACGAGCATCACAAAAATCGACGCTCAAGTCAGAGGTGGCGAAACCCGACAGGACTATAAAGAT
ACCAGGCGTTTCCCCCTGGAAGCTCCCTCGTGCGCTCTCCTGTTCCGACCCTGTCGCTTACCGGATACCT
GTCCGCCTTTCTCCCTTCGGGAAGCGTGGCGCTTTCTCATAGCTCACGCTGTAGGTATCTCAGTTCGGTG
TAGGTCGTTCGCTCCAAGCTGGGCTGTGTGCACGAACCCCCCGTTCAGCCCGACCGCTGCGCCTTATCCG
GTAACTATCGTCTTGAGTCCAACCCGGTAAGACACGACTTATCGCCACTGGCAGCAGCCACTGGTAACAG
GATTAGCAGAGCGAGGTATGTAGGCGGTGCTACAGAGTTCTTGAAGTGGTGGCCTAACTACGGCTACACT
AGAAGAACAGTATTTGGTATCTGCGCTCTGCTGAAGCCAGTTACCTTCGGAAAAAGAGTTGGTAGCTCTT
GATCCGGCAAACAAACCACCGCTGGTAGCGGTGGTTTTTTTGTTTGCAAGCAGCAGATTACGCGCAGAAA
AAAAGGATCTCAAGAAGATCCTTTGATCTTTTCTACGGGGTCTGACGCTCAGTGGAACGAAAACTCACGT
TAAGGGATTTTGGTCATGAGATTATCAAAAAGGATCTTCACCTAGATCCTTTTAAATTAAAAATGAAGTT
TTAAATCAATCTAAAGTATATATGAGTAAACTTGGTCTGACAGTTACCAATGCTTAATCAGTGAGGCACC
TATCTCAGCGATCTGTCTATTTCGTTCATCCATAGTTGCCTGACTCCCCGTCGTGTAGATAACTACGATA
CGGGAGGGCTTACCATCTGGCCCCAGTGCTGCAATGATACCGCGAGACCCACGCTCACCGGCTCCAGATT
TATCAGCAATAAACCAGCCAGCCGGAAGGGCCGAGCGCAGAAGTGGTCCTGCAACTTTATCCGCCTCCAT
CCAGTCTATTAATTGTTGCCGGGAAGCTAGAGTAAGTAGTTCGCCAGTTAATAGTTTGCGCAACGTTGTT
GCCATTGCTACAGGCATCGTGGTGTCACGCTCGTCGTTTGGTATGGCTTCATTCAGCTCCGGTTCCCAAC
GATCAAGGCGAGTTACATGATCCCCCATGTTGTGCAAAAAAGCGGTTAGCTCCTTCGGTCCTCCGATCGT
TGTCAGAAGTAAGTTGGCCGCAGTGTTATCACTCATGGTTATGGCAGCACTGCATAATTCTCTTACTGTC
ATGCCATCCGTAAGATGCTTTTCTGTGACTGGTGAGTACTCAACCAAGTCATTCTGAGAATAGTGTATGC
GGCGACCGAGTTGCTCTTGCCCGGCGTCAATACGGGATAATACCGCGCCACATAGCAGAACTTTAAAAGT
GCTCATCATTGGAAAACGTTCTTCGGGGCGAAAACTCTCAAGGATCTTACCGCTGTTGAGATCCAGTTCG
ATGTAACCCACTCGTGCACCCAACTGATCTTCAGCATCTTTTACTTTCACCAGCGTTTCTGGGTGAGCAA
AAACAGGAAGGCAAAATGCCGCAAAAAAGGGAATAAGGGCGACACGGAAATGTTGAATACTCATACTCTA
CCTTTTTCAATATTATTGAAGCATTTATCAGGGTTATTGTCTCATGAGCGGATACATATTTGAATGTATT
TAGAAAAATAAACAAATAGGGGTTCCGCGCACATTTCCCCGAAAAGTGCCACCTGACGTCTAAGAAACCA
TTATTATCATGACATTAACCTATAAAAATAGGCGTATCACGAGGCCCTTTCGTC
